Addgene plasmid #234472: pGTM_Sumo2-N-8XHis-Plpro-C111S
Purpose: Expresses SARS-CoV-2 Nsp3 residues 746-1063 C111S with an activity abolishing mutation for the purification of this PLpro protease. Following Sumo Protease Cleavage an N-term 8xHis Tag is retained
Depositing lab: Gaetano Montelione. Depositing organization: Rensselaer Polytechnic Institute. Publication: Protocol for production and characterization of SARS-CoV-2 PL(pro) in Escherichia coli. De Falco A, Greene-Cramer R, Shurina BA, Zakian S, Acton TB, Ramelot TA, Montelione GT. STAR Protoc. 2025 Sep 19;6(3):103952. doi: 10.1016/j.xpro.2025.103952. Epub 2025 Jul 18. PubMed 40682779.
Backbone
  Vector backbone: pET15Sumo2_NESG
  Backbone manufacturer: Novagen/Northeast Structural Genomics Consortium
  Backbone size w/o insert (bp): 5680
  Total vector size (bp): 6664
  Vector type: Bacterial Expression
Growth in bacteria
  Bacterial resistance: Ampicillin, 100 μg/mL
  Growth temperature: 37°C
  Growth strain: DH5alpha
  Copy number: Low Copy
Gene/Insert
  Gene/Insert name: PLpro (alt name: Nsp3)
  Species: SARS-CoV-2
  Insert size (bp): 984
  GenBank ID: WQM42602.1 PRO_0000449637
  Entrez Gene: ORF1ab (a.k.a. GU280_gp01)
  Promoter: T7 lac
  Tag / fusion protein: 6xHis-Sumo (N terminal on backbone); 8xHis (N terminal on insert)
  Cloning method: Unknown
  Sequencing primers: 5′ T7 Forward; 3′ T7 Reverse
Terms and licenses: Academic/Nonprofit Terms; Industry Terms: Not Available to Industry
How to cite: pGTM_Sumo2-N-8XHis-Plpro-C111S was a gift from Gaetano Montelione (Addgene plasmid # 234472 ; http://n2t.net/addgene:234472 ; RRID:Addgene_234472)
