[The description below was written by a language model from this plasmid's Addgene catalogue record and pLannotate feature annotations shown in this document.]
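Description:
pGTM_Sumo2-N-8XHis-Plpro-C111S is a 6,664 bp bacterial expression plasmid built on pET15Sumo2_NESG, a pET-type backbone adapted by the Northeast Structural Genomics Consortium. It is selected with ampicillin through the bla gene and its promoter. Replication depends on a ColE1/pBR322-type origin accompanied by the bom region and the rop gene, which fits the low copy number given in the catalogue entry. An f1 origin and leftover fragments of the pBR322 tetracycline resistance gene are also present. The plasmid carries lacI under its own promoter, supplying the repressor that controls the expression cassette.

The cassette consists of a T7 promoter with an adjacent lac operator, the T7 gene 10 ribosome binding site and a T7 terminator. Transcription therefore needs a host that supplies T7 RNA polymerase and is induced with IPTG. The open reading frame encodes a backbone-derived N-terminal 6xHis-SUMO (yeast SMT3-type) tag, then an 8xHis tag, then the papain-like protease domain of SARS-CoV-2 Nsp3, recorded as residues 746-1063 in a 984 bp insert. The annotation tool labels this region only as a fragment of the replicase polyprotein 1a, and its accompanying text about nsp10 is generic rather than specific to this insert. The C111S substitution abolishes protease activity. SUMO protease cleavage removes the 6xHis-SUMO portion and leaves the 8xHis tag on the PLpro N-terminus. A short His-tag fragment and a T7 gene 10-derived fragment are annotated downstream of the insert, but the record does not indicate whether they are translated. The plasmid is intended for producing and purifying inactive PLpro in E. coli.
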