Features (pLannotate 1.2.2; 20 found; start..end, strand, type, name):
      1..861     +  CDS            AmpR: β-lactamase; bla; confers resistance to ampicillin, carbenicillin, and related antibiotics
   1032..1620    +  rep_origin     ori: high-copy-number ColE1/pMB1/pBR322/pUC origin of replication
   1806..1945    -  misc_feature   bom: basis of mobility region from pBR322
   2047..2238    -  CDS            rop: Rop protein, which maintains plasmids at low copy number; rop
   2255..2635    +  CDS            YPB1_ECOLX: Protein predicted: Swiss-Prot protein existence level 4. From Escherichia coli.
   2707..2998    -  CDS            TcR (fragment): tetracycline efflux protein; tet; confers resistance to tetracycline
   3013..3034    -  protein_bind   CAP binding site: CAP binding activates transcription in the presence of cAMP. E. coli catabolite activator protein
   3047..4129    -  CDS            lacI: lac repressor; lacI; The lac repressor binds to the lac operator to inhibit transcription in E. coli. This inhibition can be relieved by adding lactose or isopropyl-β-D-thiogalactopyranoside (IPTG).
   4130..4207    -  promoter       lacI promoter: lacI
   4215..4494    -  CDS            TcR (fragment): tetracycline efflux protein; tet; confers resistance to tetracycline
   4516..4534    +  promoter       T7 promoter: promoter for bacteriophage T7 RNA polymerase
   4535..4559    +  protein_bind   lac operator: The lac repressor binds to the lac operator to inhibit transcription in E. coli. This inhibition can be relieved by adding lactose or isopropyl-β-D-thiogalactopyranoside (IPTG). lac repressor encoded by lacI
   4574..4596    +  RBS            RBS: efficient ribosome binding site from bacteriophage T7 gene 10 (Olins and Rangwala, 1989)
   4633..4920    +  CDS            SUMO: cleavable ubiquitin-like protein tag; S. cerevisiae SMT3 (truncated and modified); modified to prevent cleavage by eukaryotic SUMO proteases
   4945..5898    +  CDS            R1A_SARS2 (fragment) (sequence partly withheld): Experimental evidence at protein level: Swiss-Prot protein existence level 1. [Non-structural protein 10]: Plays a pivotal role in viral transcription by stimulating both nsp14 3'-5' exoribonuclease and nsp16 2'-O-methyltransferase activities. Therefore plays an essential role in viral mRNAs cap methylation. From Severe acute respiratory syndrome coronavirus 2 (2019-nCoV) (SARS-CoV-2).
   5911..5928    +  CDS            9xHis (fragment): 9xHis affinity tag
   5938..5987    +  CDS            SET1 (fragment): solubility-enhancement tag derived from T7 phage gene 10B
   5995..6042    +  terminator     T7 terminator: transcription terminator for bacteriophage T7 RNA polymerase
   6079..6507    +  rep_origin     f1 ori (sequence partly withheld): f1 bacteriophage origin of replication; arrow indicates direction of (+) strand synthesis
   6560..6664    +  promoter       AmpR promoter: bla
>Addgene plasmid #234472 | pGTM_Sumo2-N-8XHis-Plpro-C111S | addgene full sequence | sequence record 469247 | Addgene NGS Result
ATGAGTATTCAACATTTCCGTGTCGCCCTTATTCCCTTTTTTGCGGCATTTTGCCTTCCTGTTTTTGCTC
ACCCAGAAACGCTGGTGAAAGTAAAAGATGCTGAAGATCAGTTGGGTGCACGAGTGGGTTACATCGAACT
GGATCTCAACAGCGGTAAGATCCTTGAGAGTTTTCGCCCCGAAGAACGTTTTCCAATGATGAGCACTTTT
AAAGTTCTGCTATGTGGCGCGGTATTATCCCGTATTGACGCCGGGCAAGAGCAACTCGGTCGCCGCATAC
ACTATTCTCAGAATGACTTGGTTGAGTACTCACCAGTCACAGAAAAGCATCTTACGGATGGCATGACAGT
AAGAGAATTATGCAGTGCTGCCATAACCATGAGTGATAACACTGCGGCCAACTTACTTCTGACAACGATC
GGAGGACCGAAGGAGCTAACCGCTTTTTTGCACAACATGGGGGATCATGTAACTCGCCTTGATCGTTGGG
AACCGGAGCTGAATGAAGCCATACCAAACGACGAGCGTGACACCACGATGCCTGCAGCAATGGCAACAAC
GTTGCGCAAACTATTAACTGGCGAACTACTTACTCTAGCTTCCCGGCAACAATTAATAGACTGGATGGAG
GCGGATAAAGTTGCAGGACCACTTCTGCGCTCGGCCCTTCCGGCTGGCTGGTTTATTGCTGATAAATCTG
GAGCCGGTGAGCGTGGTTCTCGCGGTATCATTGCAGCACTGGGGCCAGATGGTAAGCCCTCCCGTATCGT
AGTTATCTACACGACGGGGAGTCAGGCAACTATGGATGAACGAAATAGACAGATCGCTGAGATAGGTGCC
TCACTGATTAAGCATTGGTAACTGTCAGACCAAGTTTACTCATATATACTTTAGATTGATTTAAAACTTC
ATTTTTAATTTAAAAGGATCTAGGTGAAGATCCTTTTTGATAATCTCATGACCAAAATCCCTTAACGTGA
GTTTTCGTTCCACTGAGCGTCAGACCCCGTAGAAAAGATCAAAGGATCTTCTTGAGATCCTTTTTTTCTG
CGCGTAATCTGCTGCTTGCAAACAAAAAAACCACCGCTACCAGCGGTGGTTTGTTTGCCGGATCAAGAGC
TACCAACTCTTTTTCCGAAGGTAACTGGCTTCAGCAGAGCGCAGATACCAAATACTGTCCTTCTAGTGTA
GCCGTAGTTAGGCCACCACTTCAAGAACTCTGTAGCACCGCCTACATACCTCGCTCTGCTAATCCTGTTA
CCAGTGGCTGCTGCCAGTGGCGATAAGTCGTGTCTTACCGGGTTGGACTCAAGACGATAGTTACCGGATA
AGGCGCAGCGGTCGGGCTGAACGGGGGGTTCGTGCACACAGCCCAGCTTGGAGCGAACGACCTACACCGA
ACTGAGATACCTACAGCGTGAGCTATGAGAAAGCGCCACGCTTCCCGAAGGGAGAAAGGCGGACAGGTAT
CCGGTAAGCGGCAGGGTCGGAACAGGAGAGCGCACGAGGGAGCTTCCAGGGGGAAACGCCTGGTATCTTT
ATAGTCCTGTCGGGTTTCGCCACCTCTGACTTGAGCGTCGATTTTTGTGATGCTCGTCAGGGGGGCGGAG
CCTATGGAAAAACGCCAGCAACGCGGCCTTTTTACGGTTCCTGGCCTTTTGCTGGCCTTTTGCTCACATG
TTCTTTCCTGCGTTATCCCCTGATTCTGTGGATAACCGTATTACCGCCTTTGAGTGAGCTGATACCGCTC
GCCGCAGCCGAACGACCGAGCGCAGCGAGTCAGTGAGCGAGGAAGCGGAAGAGCGCCTGATGCGGTATTT
TCTCCTTACGCATCTGTGCGGTATTTCACACCGCAATGGTGCACTCTCAGTACAATCTGCTCTGATGCCG
CATAGTTAAGCCAGTATACACTCCGCTATCGCTACGTGACTGGGTCATGGCTGCGCCCCGACACCCGCCA
ACACCCGCTGACGCGCCCTGACGGGCTTGTCTGCTCCCGGCATCCGCTTACAGACAAGCTGTGACCGTCT
CCGGGAGCTGCATGTGTCAGAGGTTTTCACCGTCATCACCGAAACGCGCGAGGCAGCTGCGGTAAAGCTC
ATCAGCGTGGTCGTGAAGCGATTCACAGATGTCTGCCTGTTCATCCGCGTCCAGCTCGTTGAGTTTCTCC
AGAAGCGTTAATGTCTGGCTTCTGATAAAGCGGGCCATGTTAAGGGCGGTTTTTTCCTGTTTGGTCACTG
ATGCCTCCGTGTAAGGGGGATTTCTGTTCATGGGGGTAATGATACCGATGAAACGAGAGAGGATGCTCAC
GATACGGGTTACTGATGATGAACATGCCCGGTTACTGGAACGTTGTGAGGGTAAACAACTGGCGGTATGG
ATGCGGCGGGACCAGAGAAAAATCACTCAGGGTCAATGCCAGCGCTTCGTTAATACAGATGTAGGTGTTC
CACAGGGTAGCCAGCAGCATCCTGCGATGCAGATCCGGAACATAATGGTGCAGGGCGCTGACTTCCGCGT
TTCCAGACTTTACGAAACACGGAAACCGAAGACCATTCATGTTGTTGCTCAGGTCGCAGACGTTTTGCAG
CAGCAGTCGCTTCACGTTCGCTCGCGTATCGGTGATTCATTCTGCTAACCAGTAAGGCAACCCCGCCAGC
CTAGCCGGGTCCTCAACGACAGGAGCACGATCATGCGCACCCGTGGGGCCGCCATGCCGGCGATAATGGC
CTGCTTCTCGCCGAAACGTTTGGTGGCGGGACCAGTGACGAAGGCTTGAGCGAGGGCGTGCAAGATTCCG
AATACCGCAAGCGACAGGCCGATCATCGTCGCGCTCCAGCGAAAGCGGTCCTCGCCGAAAATGACCCAGA
GCGCTGCCGGCACCTGTCCTACGAGTTGCATGATAAAGAAGACAGTCATAAGTGCGGCGACGATAGTCAT
GCCCCGCGCCCACCGGAAGGAGCTGACTGGGTTGAAGGCTCTCAAGGGCATCGGTCGAGATCCCGGTGCC
TAATGAGTGAGCTAACTTACATTAATTGCGTTGCGCTCACTGCCCGCTTTCCAGTCGGGAAACCTGTCGT
GCCAGCTGCATTAATGAATCGGCCAACGCGCGGGGAGAGGCGGTTTGCGTATTGGGCGCCAGGGTGGTTT
TTCTTTTCACCAGTGAGACGGGCAACAGCTGATTGCCCTTCACCGCCTGGCCCTGAGAGAGTTGCAGCAA
GCGGTCCACGCTGGTTTGCCCCAGCAGGCGAAAATCCTGTTTGATGGTGGTTAACGGCGGGATATAACAT
GAGCTGTCTTCGGTATCGTCGTATCCCACTACCGAGATATCCGCACCAACGCGCAGCCCGGACTCGGTAA
TGGCGCGCATTGCGCCCAGCGCCATCTGATCGTTGGCAACCAGCATCGCAGTGGGAACGATGCCCTCATT
CAGCATTTGCATGGTTTGTTGAAAACCGGACATGGCACTCCAGTCGCCTTCCCGTTCCGCTATCGGCTGA
ATTTGATTGCGAGTGAGATATTTATGCCAGCCAGCCAGACGCAGACGCGCCGAGACAGAACTTAATGGGC
CCGCTAACAGCGCGATTTGCTGGTGACCCAATGCGACCAGATGCTCCACGCCCAGTCGCGTACCGTCTTC
ATGGGAGAAAATAATACTGTTGATGGGTGTCTGGTCAGAGACATCAAGAAATAACGCCGGAACATTAGTG
CAGGCAGCTTCCACAGCAATGGCATCCTGGTCATCCAGCGGATAGTTAATGATCAGCCCACTGACGCGTT
GCGCGAGAAGATTGTGCACCGCCGCTTTACAGGCTTCGACGCCGCTTCGTTCTACCATCGACACCACCAC
GCTGGCACCCAGTTGATCGGCGCGAGATTTAATCGCCGCGACAATTTGCGACGGCGCGTGCAGGGCCAGA
CTGGAGGTGGCAACGCCAATCAGCAACGACTGTTTGCCCGCCAGTTGTTGTGCCACGCGGTTGGGAATGT
AATTCAGCTCCGCCATCGCCGCTTCCACTTTTTCCCGCGTTTTCGCAGAAACGTGGCTGGCCTGGTTCAC
CACGCGGGAAACGGTCTGATAAGAGACACCGGCATACTCTGCGACATCGTATAACGTTACTGGTTTCACA
TTCACCACCCTGAATTGACTCTCTTCCGGGCGCTATCATGCCATACCGCGAAAGGTTTTGCGCCATTCGA
TGGTGTCCGGGATCTCGACGCTCTCCCTTATGCGACTCCTGCATTAGGAAGCAGCCCAGTAGTAGGTTGA
GGCCGTTGAGCACCGCCGCCGCAAGGAATGGTGCATGCAAGGAGATGGCGCCCAACAGTCCCCCGGCCAC
GGGGCCTGCCACCATACCCACGCCGAAACAAGCGCTCATGAGCCCGAAGTGGCGAGCCCGATCTTCCCCA
TCGGTGATGTCGGCGATATAGGCGCCAGCAACCGCACCTGTGGCGCCGGTGATGCCGGCCACGATGCGTC
CGGCGTAGAGGATCGAGATCTCGATCCCGCGAAATTAATACGACTCACTATAGGGGAATTGTGAGCGGAT
AACAATTCCCCTCTAGAAATAATTTTGTTTAACTTTAAGAAGGAGATATACCATGGGTCATCACCATCAT
CATCACGGGTCGGACTCAGAAGTCAATCAAGAAGCTAAGCCAGAGGTCAAGCCAGAAGTCAAGCCTGAGA
CTCACATCAATTTAAAGGTGTCCGATGGATCTTCAGAGATCTTCTTCAAGATCAAAAAGACCACTCCTTT
AAGAAGGCTGATGGAAGCGTTCGCTAAAAGACAGGGTAAGGAAATGGACTCCTTAAGATTCTTGTACGAC
GGTATTAGAATTCAAGCTGATCAGGCCCCTGAAGATTTGGACATGGAGGATAACGATATTATTGAGGCTC
ACCGCGAACAGATTGGAGGTCACCATCATCACCACCACCACCAC
[927 nt withheld, positions 4945-5871]
TATACCACCACCATTAAACCGGTTACCTAGTAACTCGAGCACCACCACCACCACCACTGAGATCCGGCTG
CTAACAAAGCCCGAAAGGAAGCTGAGTTGGCTGCTGCCACCGCTGAGCAATAACTAGCATAACCCCTTGG
GGCCTCTAAACGGGTCTTGAGGGGTTTTTTGCTGAAAGGAGGAACTATATCCGGATTGGCGAATGGG
[124 nt withheld, positions 6079-6202]
C
[91 nt withheld, positions 6204-6294]
A
[49 nt withheld, positions 6296-6344]
CCTTTGACGTTGGAGTCCACGTTCTTT
[37 nt withheld, positions 6372-6408]
ACCCTATCTCGGTCTATTCTTTTGATTTATAAGGGATTTTGCCGATTTCGGCCTATTGGTTAAAAAATGA
GCTGATTTAACAAAAATTTAACGCGAATTTTAACAAAATATTAACGCTTACAATTTAGGTGGCACTTTTC
GGGGAAATGTGCGCGGAACCCCTATTTGTTTATTTTTCTAAATACATTCAAATATGTATCCGCTCATGAG
ACAATAACCCTGATAAATGCTTCAATAATATTGAAAAAGGAAGAGT
